Addgene plasmid #211664: pCF821-sgCIDE-4_U6-sgRNA-EF1a-mNeonGreen
Purpose: U6-sgRNA-EF1a-mNeonGreen
Depositing lab: Christof Fellmann. Depositing organization: J. David Gladstone Institutes. Publication: Targeting the non-coding genome and temozolomide signature enables CRISPR-mediated glioma oncolysis. Tan IL, Perez AR, Lew RJ, Sun X, Baldwin A, Zhu YK, Shah MM, Berger MS, Doudna JA, Fellmann C. Cell Rep. 2023 Nov 28;42(11):113339. doi: 10.1016/j.celrep.2023.113339. Epub 2023 Nov 2. PubMed 37917583.
Backbone
  Vector backbone: pCF821
  Vector type: Mammalian Expression, Lentiviral, CRISPR
Growth in bacteria
  Bacterial resistance: Ampicillin, 100 μg/mL
  Growth temperature: 37°C
  Growth strain: NEB Stable
  Copy number: Unknown
Gene/Insert
  Gene/Insert name: SpyCas9 and sgCIDE-4 guide RNA vector
  gRNA/shRNA sequence: CGCCTGTAATCCCAGCACTT
Terms and licenses: Academic/Nonprofit Terms; Industry Terms: Not Available to Industry
How to cite: pCF821-sgCIDE-4_U6-sgRNA-EF1a-mNeonGreen was a gift from Christof Fellmann (Addgene plasmid # 211664 ; http://n2t.net/addgene:211664 ; RRID:Addgene_211664)
