[The description below was written by a language model from this plasmid's Addgene catalogue record and pLannotate feature annotations shown in this document.]
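Description:
pCF821-sgCIDE-4_U6-sgRNA-EF1a-mNeonGreen is a third-generation-style, self-inactivating HIV-1 lentiviral transfer plasmid for delivering a CRISPR guide RNA together with a fluorescent marker to mammalian cells. It is propagated in E. coli through a high-copy ColE1/pUC-type origin and selected with ampicillin via the β-lactamase gene. The viral genome is transcribed in packaging cells from a CMV enhancer/promoter fused to a truncated 5' LTR. It carries the Ψ packaging signal with a short gag fragment, the Rev response element for Rev-dependent nuclear export, and the cPPT/CTS. It ends in a ΔU3 3' LTR followed by a bGH polyadenylation signal, so the integrated provirus lacks LTR promoter activity.

Between the LTRs sit two expression units. A human U6 RNA polymerase III promoter drives a single guide RNA made of the sgCIDE-4 spacer joined to a Streptococcus pyogenes tracrRNA-derived scaffold. Downstream, an EF-1α promoter with intron A sequences drives mNeonGreen, a bright, fast-maturing monomeric green/yellow fluorescent protein, and a WPRE enhances its expression. The reporter allows transduced cells to be identified, sorted or tracked.

The catalogue insert name mentions SpyCas9, but the 8.1 kb feature table contains no Cas9 coding sequence, so the plasmid appears to supply only the guide and reporter, with Cas9 presumably provided separately. The record does not state the genomic target of sgCIDE-4. The associated publication concerns targeting the non-coding genome for CRISPR-mediated glioma cell killing. Several very short annotated fragments (hGH poly(A), small t antigen, lacI, SV40 promoter) are probably incidental matches rather than functional elements.
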