Features (pLannotate 1.2.2; 26 found; start..end, strand, type, name):
     31..83      -  misc_feature   bom (fragment): basis of mobility region from pBR322
    232..611     +  enhancer       CMV enhancer: human cytomegalovirus immediate early enhancer
    612..811     +  promoter       CMV promoter: human cytomegalovirus (CMV) immediate early promoter
    829..1009    +  LTR            5' LTR (truncated): truncated 5' long terminal repeat (LTR) from HIV-1
   1056..1181    +  misc_feature   HIV-1 Ψ: packaging signal of human immunodeficiency virus type 1
   1165..1528    +  CDS            HIV-1 gag (fragment): gag protein from human immunodeficiency virus 1; gag
   1674..1907    +  misc_feature   RRE: The Rev response element (RRE) of HIV-1 allows for Rev-dependent mRNA export from the nucleus to the cytoplasm.
   2284..2384    +  CDS            Rev (fragment): human immunodeficiency virus 1 (HIV-1) Rev protein; rev; enhances nuclear export of unspliced and incompletely spliced viral mRNAs
   2434..2551    +  misc_feature   cPPT/CTS: central polypurine tract and central termination sequence of HIV-1
   2602..2842    +  promoter       U6 promoter: RNA polymerase III promoter for human U6 snRNA
   2852..2868    -  polyA_signal   hGH poly(A) signal (fragment): human growth hormone polyadenylation signal
   2890..2957    +  misc_RNA       tracrRNA (fragment): trans-activating CRISPR RNA for the Streptococcus pyogenes CRISPR/Cas9 system
   2976..2994    +  CDS            small t antigen (fragment): SV40 (simian virus 40) small t antigen
   3020..3231    +  promoter       EF-1α core promoter: core promoter for human elongation factor EF-1α
   3232..3340    +  intron         EF-1α intron A (fragment): intron upstream of the start codon of human EF-1α
   3966..4169    +  intron         EF-1α intron A: truncated intron upstream of the start codon of human EF-1α
   4202..4909    +  CDS            mNeonGreen: mNeonGreen is a basic (constitutively fluorescent) green/yellow fluorescent protein published in 2013, derived from Branchiostoma lanceolatum. It is reported to be a very rapidly-maturing monomer with moderate acid sensitivity.
   4928..5516    +  misc_feature   WPRE: woodchuck hepatitis virus posttranscriptional regulatory element
   5567..5586    +  misc_feature   cPPT/CTS (fragment): central polypurine tract and central termination sequence of HIV-1
   5588..5821    +  LTR            3' LTR (ΔU3): self-inactivating 3' long terminal repeat (LTR) from HIV-1
   5853..6077    +  polyA_signal   bGH poly(A) signal: bovine growth hormone polyadenylation signal
   6081..6100    +  promoter       SV40 promoter (fragment): SV40 enhancer and early promoter
   6121..6171    -  CDS            lacI (fragment): lac repressor; lacI; The lac repressor binds to the lac operator to inhibit transcription in E. coli. This inhibition can be relieved by adding lactose or isopropyl-β-D-thiogalactopyranoside (IPTG).
   6354..6942    -  rep_origin     ori: high-copy-number ColE1/pMB1/pBR322/pUC origin of replication
   7113..7973    -  CDS            AmpR: β-lactamase; bla; confers resistance to ampicillin, carbenicillin, and related antibiotics
   7974..8078    -  promoter       AmpR promoter: bla
>Addgene plasmid #211664 | pCF821-sgCIDE-4_U6-sgRNA-EF1a-mNeonGreen | addgene full sequence | sequence record 421537 | Addgene NGS Result
GTCGACGGATCGGGAGATCTCCCGATCCCCTATGGTGCACTCTCAGTACAATCTGCTCTGATGCCGCATA
GTTAAGCCAGTATCTGCTCCCTGCTTGTGTGTTGGAGGTCGCTGAGTAGTGCGCGAGCAAAATTTAAGCT
ACAACAAGGCAAGGCTTGACCGACAATTGCATGAAGAATCTGCTTAGGGTTAGGCGTTTTGCGCTGCTTC
GCGATGTACGGGCCAGATATTGACATTGATTATTGACTAGTTATTAATAGTAATCAATTACGGGGTCATT
AGTTCATAGCCCATATATGGAGTTCCGCGTTACATAACTTACGGTAAATGGCCCGCCTGGCTGACCGCCC
AACGACCCCCGCCCATTGACGTCAATAATGACGTATGTTCCCATAGTAACGCCAATAGGGACTTTCCATT
GACGTCAATGGGTGGAGTATTTACGGTAAACTGCCCACTTGGCAGTACATCAAGTGTATCATATGCCAAG
TACGCCCCCTATTGACGTCAATGACGGTAAATGGCCCGCCTGGCATTATGCCCAGTACATGACCTTATGG
GACTTTCCTACTTGGCAGTACATCTACGTATTAGTCATCGCTATTACCATGGTGATGCGGTTTTGGCAGT
ACATCAATGGGCGTGGATAGCGGTTTGACTCACGGGGATTTCCAAGTCTCCACCCCATTGACGTCAATGG
GAGTTTGTTTTGGCACCAAAATCAACGGGACTTTCCAAAATGTCGTAACAACTCCGCCCCATTGACGCAA
ATGGGCGGTAGGCGTGTACGGTGGGAGGTCTATATAAGCAGCGCGTTTTGCCTGTACTGGGTCTCTCTGG
TTAGACCAGATCTGAGCCTGGGAGCTCTCTGGCTAACTAGGGAACCCACTGCTTAAGCCTCAATAAAGCT
TGCCTTGAGTGCTTCAAGTAGTGTGTGCCCGTCTGTTGTGTGACTCTGGTAACTAGAGATCCCTCAGACC
CTTTTAGTCAGTGTGGAAAATCTCTAGCAGTGGCGCCCGAACAGGGACTTGAAAGCGAAAGGGAAACCAG
AGGAGCTCTCTCGACGCAGGACTCGGCTTGCTGAAGCGCGCACGGCAAGAGGCGAGGGGCGGCGACTGGT
GAGTACGCCAAAAATTTTGACTAGCGGAGGCTAGAAGGAGAGAGATGGGTGCGAGAGCGTCAGTATTAAG
CGGGGGAGAATTAGATCGCGATGGGAAAAAATTCGGTTAAGGCCAGGGGGAAAGAAAAAATATAAATTAA
AACATATAGTATGGGCAAGCAGGGAGCTAGAACGATTCGCAGTTAATCCTGGCCTGTTAGAAACATCAGA
AGGCTGTAGACAAATACTGGGACAGCTACAACCATCCCTTCAGACAGGATCAGAAGAACTTAGATCATTA
TATAATACAGTAGCAACCCTCTATTGTGTGCATCAAAGGATAGAGATAAAAGACACCAAGGAAGCTTTAG
ACAAGATAGAGGAAGAGCAAAACAAAAGTAAGACCACCGCACAGCAAGCGGCCGCTGATCTTCAGACCTG
GAGGAGGAGATATGAGGGACAATTGGAGAAGTGAATTATATAAATATAAAGTAGTAAAAATTGAACCATT
AGGAGTAGCACCCACCAAGGCAAAGAGAAGAGTGGTGCAGAGAGAAAAAAGAGCAGTGGGAATAGGAGCT
TTGTTCCTTGGGTTCTTGGGAGCAGCAGGAAGCACTATGGGCGCAGCGTCAATGACGCTGACGGTACAGG
CCAGACAATTATTGTCTGGTATAGTGCAGCAGCAGAACAATTTGCTGAGGGCTATTGAGGCGCAACAGCA
TCTGTTGCAACTCACAGTCTGGGGCATCAAGCAGCTCCAGGCAAGAATCCTGGCTGTGGAAAGATACCTA
AAGGATCAACAGCTCCTGGGGATTTGGGGTTGCTCTGGAAAACTCATTTGCACCACTGCTGTGCCTTGGA
ATGCTAGTTGGAGTAATAAATCTCTGGAACAGATTTGGAATCACACGACCTGGATGGAGTGGGACAGAGA
AATTAACAATTACACAAGCTTAATACACTCCTTAATTGAAGAATCGCAAAACCAGCAAGAAAAGAATGAA
CAAGAATTATTGGAATTAGATAAATGGGCAAGTTTGTGGAATTGGTTTAACATAACAAATTGGCTGTGGT
ATATAAAATTATTCATAATGATAGTAGGAGGCTTGGTAGGTTTAAGAATAGTTTTTGCTGTACTTTCTAT
AGTGAATAGAGTTAGGCAGGGATATTCACCATTATCGTTTCAGACCCACCTCCCAACCCCGAGGGGACCC
GACAGGCCCGAAGGAATAGAAGAAGAAGGTGGAGAGAGAGACAGAGACAGATCCATTCGATTAGTGAACG
GATCGGCACTGCGTGCGCCAATTCTGCAGACAAATGGCAGTATTCATCCACAATTTTAAAAGAAAAGGGG
GGATTGGGGGGTACAGTGCAGGGGAAAGAATAGTAGACATAATAGCAACAGACATACAAACTAAAGAATT
ACAAAAACAAATTACAAAAATTCAAAATTTTCGGGTTTATTACAGGGACAGCAGAGATCCAGTTTGGTTA
ATTAAGGTACCGAGGGCCTATTTCCCATGATTCCTTCATATTTGCATATACGATACAAGGCTGTTAGAGA
GATAATTAGAATTAATTTGACTGTAAACACAAAGATATTAGTACAAAATACGTGACGTAGAAAGTAATAA
TTTCTTGGGTAGTTTGCAGTTTTAAAATTATGTTTTAAAATGGACTATCATATGCTTACCGTAACTTGAA
AGTATTTCGATTTCTTGGCTTTATATATCTTGTGGAAAGGACGAAACACCGCGCCTGTAATCCCAGCACT
TGTTTAAGAGCTATGCTGGAAACAGCATAGCAAGTTTAAATAAGGCTAGTCCGTTATCAACTTGAAAAAG
TGGCACCGAGTCGGTGCTTTTTTTGAATTCGCTAGCTAGGTCTTGAAAGGAGTGGGAATTGGCTCCGGTG
CCCGTCAGTGGGCAGAGCGCACATCGCCCACAGTCCCCGAGAAGTTGGGGGGAGGGGTCGGCAATTGATC
CGGTGCCTAGAGAAGGTGGCGCGGGGTAAACTGGGAAAGTGATGTCGTGTACTGGCTCCGCCTTTTTCCC
GAGGGTGGGGGAGAACCGTATATAAGTGCAGTAGTCGCCGTGAACGTTCTTTTTCGCAACGGGTTTGCCG
CCAGAACACAGGTAAGTGCCGTGTGTGGTTCCCGCGGGCCTGGCCTCTTTACGGGTTATGGCCCTTGCGT
GCCTTGAATTACTTCCACTGGCTGCAGTACGTGATTCTTGATCCCGAGCTTCGGGTTGGAAGTGGGTGGG
AGAGTTCGAGGCCTTGCGCTTAAGGAGCCCCTTCGCCTCGTGCTTGAGTTGAGGCCTGGCCTGGGCGCTG
GGGCCGCCGCGTGCGAATCTGGTGGCACCTTCGCGCCTGTCTCGCTGCTTTCGATAAGTCTCTAGCCATT
TAAAATTTTTGATGACCTGCTGCGACGCTTTTTTTCTGGCAAGATAGTCTTGTAAATGCGGGCCAAGATC
TGCACACTGGTATTTCGGTTTTTGGGGCCGCGGGCGGCGACGGGGCCCGTGCGTCCCAGCGCACATGTTC
GGCGAGGCGGGGCCTGCGAGCGCGGCCACCGAGAATCGGACGGGGGTAGTCTCAAGCTGGCCGGCCTGCT
CTGGTGCCTGGCCTCGCGCCGCCGTGTATCGCCCCGCCCTGGGCGGCAAGGCTGGCCCGGTCGGCACCAG
TTGCGTGAGCGGAAAGATGGCCGCTTCCCGGCCCTGCTGCAGGGAGCTCAAAATGGAGGACGCGGCGCTC
GGGAGAGCGGGCGGGTGAGTCACCCACACAAAGGAAAAGGGCCTTTCCGTCCTCAGCCGTCGCTTCATGT
GACTCCACGGAGTACCGGGCGCCGTCCAGGCACCTCGATTAGTTCTCGAGCTTTTGGAGTACGTCGTCTT
TAGGTTGGGGGGAGGGGTTTTATGCGATGGAGTTTCCCCACACTGAGTGGGTGGAGACTGAAGTTAGGCC
AGCTTGGCACTTGATGTAATTCTCCTTGGAATTTGCCCTTTTTGAGTTTGGATCTTGGTTCATTCTCAAG
CCTCAGACAGTGGTTCAAAGTTTTTTTCTTCCATTTCAGGTGTCGTGAACCGGTTCTAGAGCGCTGCCAC
CATGGTCAGTAAGGGCGAAGAAGATAATATGGCTTCCTTGCCTGCCACACATGAACTCCACATATTCGGG
TCTATCAACGGCGTGGACTTCGACATGGTTGGGCAAGGAACCGGAAATCCCAACGATGGATACGAGGAGC
TGAACCTGAAGTCAACGAAAGGTGATCTTCAATTCTCCCCCTGGATTCTCGTCCCTCACATTGGCTATGG
TTTCCACCAGTACCTCCCGTACCCTGACGGGATGTCTCCATTCCAAGCCGCAATGGTAGATGGGTCAGGC
TACCAAGTTCACAGAACTATGCAGTTTGAAGATGGTGCATCTCTGACAGTAAATTACAGGTATACCTACG
AAGGTTCACACATCAAAGGAGAAGCTCAGGTGAAAGGTACGGGATTCCCAGCAGACGGCCCAGTAATGAC
CAATTCCCTCACGGCTGCCGACTGGTGCAGGAGTAAAAAGACATATCCAAATGACAAGACTATTATCTCT
ACTTTCAAATGGTCTTATACGACAGGCAACGGAAAGAGGTATCGGTCAACCGCGCGCACAACATATACGT
TTGCTAAGCCTATGGCTGCCAATTATCTGAAAAATCAGCCCATGTATGTATTTAGAAAAACCGAACTGAA
GCACTCCAAAACTGAATTGAACTTCAAAGAGTGGCAAAAGGCCTTCACCGATGTCATGGGCATGGATGAA
TTGTATAAGTGAACGCGTTAAGTCGACAATCAACCTCTGGATTACAAAATTTGTGAAAGATTGACTGGTA
TTCTTAACTATGTTGCTCCTTTTACGCTATGTGGATACGCTGCTTTAATGCCTTTGTATCATGCTATTGC
TTCCCGTATGGCTTTCATTTTCTCCTCCTTGTATAAATCCTGGTTGCTGTCTCTTTATGAGGAGTTGTGG
CCCGTTGTCAGGCAACGTGGCGTGGTGTGCACTGTGTTTGCTGACGCAACCCCCACTGGTTGGGGCATTG
CCACCACCTGTCAGCTCCTTTCCGGGACTTTCGCTTTCCCCCTCCCTATTGCCACGGCGGAACTCATCGC
CGCCTGCCTTGCCCGCTGCTGGACAGGGGCTCGGCTGTTGGGCACTGACAATTCCGTGGTGTTGTCGGGG
AAATCATCGTCCTTTCCTTGGCTGCTCGCCTGTGTTGCCACCTGGATTCTGCGCGGGACGTCCTTCTGCT
ACGTCCCTTCGGCCCTCAATCCAGCGGACCTTCCTTCCCGCGGCCTGCTGCCGGCTCTGCGGCCTCTTCC
GCGTCTTCGCCTTCGCCCTCAGACGAGTCGGATCTCCCTTTGGGCCGCCTCCCCGCGTCGACTTTAAGAC
CAATGACTTACAAGGCAGCTGTAGATCTTAGCCACTTTTTAAAAGAAAAGGGGGGACTGGAAGGGCTAAT
TCACTCCCAACGAAGACAAGATCTGCTTTTTGCTTGTACTGGGTCTCTCTGGTTAGACCAGATCTGAGCC
TGGGAGCTCTCTGGCTAACTAGGGAACCCACTGCTTAAGCCTCAATAAAGCTTGCCTTGAGTGCTTCAAG
TAGTGTGTGCCCGTCTGTTGTGTGACTCTGGTAACTAGAGATCCCTCAGACCCTTTTAGTCAGTGTGGAA
AATCTCTAGCAGGGCCCGTTTAAACCCGCTGATCAGCCTCGACTGTGCCTTCTAGTTGCCAGCCATCTGT
TGTTTGCCCCTCCCCCGTGCCTTCCTTGACCCTGGAAGGTGCCACTCCCACTGTCCTTTCCTAATAAAAT
GAGGAAATTGCATCGCATTGTCTGAGTAGGTGTCATTCTATTCTGGGGGGTGGGGTGGGGCAGGACAGCA
AGGGGGAGGATTGGGAAGACAATAGCAGGCATGCTGGGGATGCGGTGGGCTCTATGGCTTCTGAGGCGGA
AAGAACCAGCCATTAATGAAAAGAACCAGCCATTAATGAATCGGCCAACGCGCGGGGAGAGGCGGTTTGC
GTATTGGGCGCTCTTCCGCTTCCTCGCTCACTGACTCGCTGCGCTCGGTCGTTCGGCTGCGGCGAGCGGT
ATCAGCTCACTCAAAGGCGGTAATACGGTTATCCACAGAATCAGGGGATAACGCAGGAAAGAACATGTGA
GCAAAAGGCCAGCAAAAGGCCAGGAACCGTAAAAAGGCCGCGTTGCTGGCGTTTTTCCATAGGCTCCGCC
CCCCTGACGAGCATCACAAAAATCGACGCTCAAGTCAGAGGTGGCGAAACCCGACAGGACTATAAAGATA
CCAGGCGTTTCCCCCTGGAAGCTCCCTCGTGCGCTCTCCTGTTCCGACCCTGCCGCTTACCGGATACCTG
TCCGCCTTTCTCCCTTCGGGAAGCGTGGCGCTTTCTCATAGCTCACGCTGTAGGTATCTCAGTTCGGTGT
AGGTCGTTCGCTCCAAGCTGGGCTGTGTGCACGAACCCCCCGTTCAGCCCGACCGCTGCGCCTTATCCGG
TAACTATCGTCTTGAGTCCAACCCGGTAAGACACGACTTATCGCCACTGGCAGCAGCCACTGGTAACAGG
ATTAGCAGAGCGAGGTATGTAGGCGGTGCTACAGAGTTCTTGAAGTGGTGGCCTAACTACGGCTACACTA
GAAGAACAGTATTTGGTATCTGCGCTCTGCTGAAGCCAGTTACCTTCGGAAAAAGAGTTGGTAGCTCTTG
ATCCGGCAAACAAACCACCGCTGGTAGCGGTGGTTTTTTTGTTTGCAAGCAGCAGATTACGCGCAGAAAA
AAAGGATCTCAAGAAGATCCTTTGATCTTTTCTACGGGGTCTGACGCTCAGTGGAACGAAAACTCACGTT
AAGGGATTTTGGTCATGAGATTATCAAAAAGGATCTTCACCTAGATCCTTTTAAATTAAAAATGAAGTTT
TAAATCAATCTAAAGTATATATGAGTAAACTTGGTCTGACAGTTACCAATGCTTAATCAGTGAGGCACCT
ATCTCAGCGATCTGTCTATTTCGTTCATCCATAGTTGCCTGACTCCCCGTCGTGTAGATAACTACGATAC
GGGAGGGCTTACCATCTGGCCCCAGTGCTGCAATGATACCGCGAGACCCACGCTCACCGGCTCCAGATTT
ATCAGCAATAAACCAGCCAGCCGGAAGGGCCGAGCGCAGAAGTGGTCCTGCAACTTTATCCGCCTCCATC
CAGTCTATTAATTGTTGCCGGGAAGCTAGAGTAAGTAGTTCGCCAGTTAATAGTTTGCGCAACGTTGTTG
CCATTGCTACAGGCATCGTGGTGTCACGCTCGTCGTTTGGTATGGCTTCATTCAGCTCCGGTTCCCAACG
ATCAAGGCGAGTTACATGATCCCCCATGTTGTGCAAAAAAGCGGTTAGCTCCTTCGGTCCTCCGATCGTT
GTCAGAAGTAAGTTGGCCGCAGTGTTATCACTCATGGTTATGGCAGCACTGCATAATTCTCTTACTGTCA
TGCCATCCGTAAGATGCTTTTCTGTGACTGGTGAGTACTCAACCAAGTCATTCTGAGAATAGTGTATGCG
GCGACCGAGTTGCTCTTGCCCGGCGTCAATACGGGATAATACCGCGCCACATAGCAGAACTTTAAAAGTG
CTCATCATTGGAAAACGTTCTTCGGGGCGAAAACTCTCAAGGATCTTACCGCTGTTGAGATCCAGTTCGA
TGTAACCCACTCGTGCACCCAACTGATCTTCAGCATCTTTTACTTTCACCAGCGTTTCTGGGTGAGCAAA
AACAGGAAGGCAAAATGCCGCAAAAAAGGGAATAAGGGCGACACGGAAATGTTGAATACTCATACTCTTC
CTTTTTCAATATTATTGAAGCATTTATCAGGGTTATTGTCTCATGAGCGGATACATATTTGAATGTATTT
AGAAAAATAAACAAATAGGGGTTCCGCGCACATTTCCCCGAAAAGTGCCACCTGAC
